Addgene plasmid #156089: TOB1
Purpose: For use in RBP tethering screen
Depositing lab: Eugene Yeo. Depositing organization: University of California, San Diego (UCSD). Publication: Large-scale tethered function assays identify factors that regulate mRNA stability and translation. Luo EC, Nathanson JL, Tan FE, Schwartz JL, Schmok JC, Shankar A, Markmiller S, Yee BA, Sathe S, Pratt GA, Scaletta DB, Ha Y, Hill DE, Aigner S, Yeo GW. Nat Struct Mol Biol. 2020 Oct;27(10):989-1000. doi: 10.1038/s41594-020-0477-6. Epub 2020 Aug 17. PubMed 32807991.
Backbone
  Vector backbone: E2.pEF5-DEST-FL-V5-MCP
  Backbone size w/o insert (bp): 7357
  Vector type: Mammalian Expression
Growth in bacteria
  Bacterial resistance: Ampicillin, 100 μg/mL
  Growth temperature: 37°C
  Growth strain: DH5alpha
  Copy number: High Copy
Gene/Insert
  Gene/Insert name: TOB1 (alt name: Accession: DQ893993)
  Species: H. sapiens (human)
  Insert size (bp): 1035
  Mutation: none
  Entrez Gene: TOB1 (a.k.a. APRO5, APRO6, PIG49, TOB, TROB, TROB1)
  Promoter: EF-1a
  Tag / fusion protein: V5-MCP (C terminal on backbone)
  Cloning method: Gateway Cloning
  Sequencing primers: 5′ TAATACGACTCACTATAGGG; 3′ gctcgagtctagagggc
Resource information
  A portion of this plasmid was derived from a plasmid made by: DNASU Plasmid Repository Center for Personalized Diagnostics Biodesign Institute
Terms and licenses: Academic/Nonprofit Terms; Industry Terms: Not Available to Industry
How to cite: TOB1 was a gift from Eugene Yeo (Addgene plasmid # 156089 ; http://n2t.net/addgene:156089 ; RRID:Addgene_156089)
