[The description below was written by a language model from this plasmid's Addgene catalogue record and pLannotate feature annotations shown in this document.]
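Description:
TOB1 is a mammalian expression plasmid built by Gateway cloning in the E2.pEF5-DEST-FL-V5-MCP destination backbone. It carries the human TOB1 open reading frame (1,035 bp, no mutations recorded) fused at its C terminus to a V5 epitope tag and the bacteriophage MS2 coat protein (MCP). The ORF is flanked by attB1 and attB2 recombination sites left by the Gateway reaction and is transcribed from the strong constitutive EF-1α promoter. A T7 promoter lies just upstream of the insert, and a bovine growth hormone polyadenylation signal follows the MCP coding sequence. In bacteria the plasmid is maintained at high copy through a ColE1/pUC-type origin and selected with ampicillin via the β-lactamase gene.

Downstream of the expression cassette the annotation shows an FRT site directly preceding a hygromycin resistance coding sequence with an SV40 poly(A) signal. No complete promoter is annotated in front of HygR. That layout is typical of backbones designed for FLP-mediated integration into a genomic FRT site that supplies the promoter, but the record does not state that the plasmid is used this way. Several short annotated fragments (f1 ori, SV40 promoter, ble, lacI, CMV enhancer, small t antigen) appear to be backbone remnants rather than functional parts.

The stated purpose is use in an RNA-binding protein tethering screen. MCP binds a specific MS2 RNA stem-loop, so the fusion can be recruited to a reporter transcript carrying such hairpins, allowing the effect of the tethered protein on mRNA stability or translation to be measured. V5 allows detection of the fusion protein. TOB1 is annotated as an anti-proliferative protein that recruits CCR4-NOT deadenylase subunits to promote mRNA deadenylation and decay.
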