Features (pLannotate 1.2.2; 24 found; start..end, strand, type, name):
      1..1179    +  promoter       EF-1α promoter: strong constitutive promoter for human elongation factor EF-1α
   1196..1214    +  promoter       T7 promoter: promoter for bacteriophage T7 RNA polymerase
   1294..1311    +  protein_bind   attB1 (fragment): mutant version of attB; core recombination site for the Gateway® BP reaction BP Clonase™
   1317..2351    +  CDS            TOB1: TOB1_HUMAN - Also known as TOB, TROB1. Experimental evidence at protein level: Swiss-Prot protein existence level 1. Anti-proliferative protein; the function is mediated by association with deadenylase subunits of the CCR4-NOT complex (PubMed:8632892, PubMed:23236473). Mediates CPEB3-accelerated mRNA deadenylation by binding to CPEB3 and recruiting CNOT7 which leads to target mRNA deadenylation and decay (PubMed:21336257). From Homo sapiens (Human).
   2353..2377    -  protein_bind   attB2: mutant version of attB; recombination site for the Gateway® BP reaction BP Clonase™
   2502..2543    +  CDS            V5 tag: epitope tag from simian virus 5
   2556..2942    +  CDS            MS2: bacteriophage MS2 coat protein binds to a specific stem-loop structure in the viral RNA (Peabody, 1993)
   3004..3228    +  polyA_signal   bGH poly(A) signal: bovine growth hormone polyadenylation signal
   3232..3253    +  promoter       SV40 promoter (fragment): SV40 enhancer and early promoter
   3274..3507    +  rep_origin     f1 ori (fragment) (sequence partly withheld): f1 bacteriophage origin of replication; arrow indicates direction of (+) strand synthesis
   3512..3559    +  protein_bind   FRT: FLP-mediated recombination occurs in the 8-bp core sequence TCTAGAAA (Turan and Bode, 2011). FLP recombinase from the Saccharomyces cerevisiae 2μ plasmid
   3567..4589    +  CDS            HygR: aminoglycoside phosphotransferase from E. coli; aph(4)-Ia; confers resistance to hygromycin
   4599..4724    +  CDS            ble (fragment): BLE_KLEPN - Experimental evidence at protein level: Swiss-Prot protein existence level 1. Binding protein with a strong affinity to the bleomycin family of antibiotics. Binds to CL990; an antimitotic-antibiotic compound. From Klebsiella pneumoniae.
   4719..4840    +  polyA_signal   SV40 poly(A) signal: SV40 polyadenylation signal
   4913..4929    -  protein_bind   lac operator: The lac repressor binds to the lac operator to inhibit transcription in E. coli. This inhibition can be relieved by adding lactose or isopropyl-β-D-thiogalactopyranoside (IPTG). lac repressor encoded by lacI
   4937..4967    -  promoter       lac promoter: promoter for the E. coli lac operon
   4982..5003    -  protein_bind   CAP binding site: CAP binding activates transcription in the presence of cAMP. E. coli catabolite activator protein
   5016..5108    -  CDS            lacI (fragment): lac repressor; lacI; The lac repressor binds to the lac operator to inhibit transcription in E. coli. This inhibition can be relieved by adding lactose or isopropyl-β-D-thiogalactopyranoside (IPTG).
   5291..5879    -  rep_origin     ori: high-copy-number ColE1/pMB1/pBR322/pUC origin of replication
   6050..6910    -  CDS            AmpR: β-lactamase; bla; confers resistance to ampicillin, carbenicillin, and related antibiotics
   6911..7015    -  promoter       AmpR promoter: bla
   7074..7126    -  misc_feature   bom (fragment): basis of mobility region from pBR322
   7281..7299    +  enhancer       CMV enhancer (fragment): human cytomegalovirus immediate early enhancer
   7324..7390    +  CDS            small t antigen (fragment): SV40 (simian virus 40) small t antigen
>Addgene plasmid #156089 | TOB1 | addgene full sequence | sequence record 377223 | Addgene NGS Result
GGCTCCGGTGCCCGTCAGTGGGCAGAGCGCACATCGCCCACAGTCCCCGAGAAGTTGGGGGGAGGGGTCG
GCAATTGAACCGGTGCCTAGAGAAGGTGGCGCGGGGTAAACTGGGAAAGTGATGTCGTGTACTGGCTCCG
CCTTTTTCCCGAGGGTGGGGGAGAACCGTATATAAGTGCAGTAGTCGCCGTGAACGTTCTTTTTCGCAAC
GGGTTTGCCGCCAGAACACAGGTAAGTGCCGTGTGTGGTTCCCGCGGGCCTGGCCTCTTTACGGGTTATG
GCCCTTGCGTGCCTTGAATTACTTCCACCTGGCTGCAGTACGTGATTCTTGATCCCGAGCTTCGGGTTGG
AAGTGGGTGGGAGAGTTCGAGGCCTTGCGCTTAAGGAGCCCCTTCGCCTCGTGCTTGAGTTGAGGCCTGG
CCTGGGCGCTGGGGCCGCCGCGTGCGAATCTGGTGGCACCTTCGCGCCTGTCTCGCTGCTTTCGATAAGT
CTCTAGCCATTTAAAATTTTTGATGACCTGCTGCGACGCTTTTTTTCTGGCAAGATAGTCTTGTAAATGC
GGGCCAAGATCTGCACACTGGTATTTCGGTTTTTGGGGCCGCGGGCGGCGACGGGGCCCGTGCGTCCCAG
CGCACATGTTCGGCGAGGCGGGGCCTGCGAGCGCGGCCACCGAGAATCGGACGGGGGTAGTCTCAAGCTG
GCCGGCCTGCTCTGGTGCCTGGCCTCGCGCCGCCGTGTATCGCCCCGCCCTGGGCGGCAAGGCTGGCCCG
GTCGGCACCAGTTGCGTGAGCGGAAAGATGGCCGCTTCCCGGCCCTGCTGCAGGGAGCTCAAAATGGAGG
ACGCGGCGCTCGGGAGAGCGGGCGGGTGAGTCACCCACACAAAGGAAAAGGGCCTTTCCGTCCTCAGCCG
TCGCTTCATGTGACTCCACGGAGTACCGGGCGCCGTCCAGGCACCTCGATTAGTTCTCGAGCTTTTGGAG
TACGTCGTCTTTAGGTTGGGGGGAGGGGTTTTATGCGATGGAGTTTCCCCACACTGAGTGGGTGGAGACT
GAAGTTAGGCCAGCTTGGCACTTGATGTAATTCTCCTTGGAATTTGCCCTTTTTGAGTTTGGATCTTGGT
TCATTCTCAAGCCTCAGACAGTGGTTCAAAGTTTTTTTCTTCCATTTCAGGTGTCGTGAGGAATTAGCTT
GGTACTAATACGACTCACTATAGGGAGACCCAAGCTGGCTAGGTAAGCTTGGTACCGAGCTCGGATCCAC
TAGTCCAGTGTGGTGGAATTCTGCAGATATCAACAAGTTTGTACAAAAAAGTTGGCATGCAGCTTGAAAT
CCAAGTAGCACTAAATTTTATTATTTCGTATTTGTACAATAAGCTTCCCAGGAGACGTGTCAACATTTTT
GGTGAAGAACTTGAAAGACTTCTTAAGAAGAAATATGAAGGGCACTGGTATCCTGAAAAGCCATACAAAG
GATCGGGGTTTAGATGTATACACATAGGGGAGAAAGTGGACCCAGTGATTGAACAAGCATCCAAAGAGAG
TGGTTTGGACATTGATGATGTTCGTGGCAATCTGCCACAGGATCTTAGTGTTTGGATCGACCCATTTGAG
GTTTCTTACCAAATTGGTGAAAAGGGACCAGTGAAGGTGCTTTACGTGGATGATAATAATGAAAATGGAT
GTGAGTTGGATAAGGAGATCAAAAACAGCTTTAACCCAGAGGCCCAGGTTTTTATGCCCATAAGTGACCC
AGCCTCATCAGTGTCCAGCTCTCCATCGCCTCCTTTTGGTCACTCTGCTGCTGTAAGCCCTACCTTCATG
CCCCGGTCCACTCAGCCTTTAACCTTTACCACTGCCACTTTTGCTGCCACCAAGTTCGGCTCTACCAAAA
TGAAGAATAGTGGCCGTAGCAACAAGGTTGCACGTACTTCTCCCATCAACCTCGGCTTGAATGTGAATGA
CCTCTTGAAGCAGAAAGCCATCTCTTCCTCAATGCACTCTCTGTATGGGCTTGGCTTGGGTAGCCAGCAG
CAGCCACAGCAACAGCAGCAGCCAGCCCAGCCGCCACCGCCACCACCACCACCACAGCAGCAACAACAGC
AGAAAACCTCTGCTCTTTCTCCTAATGCCAAGGAATTTATTTTTCCTAATATGCAGGGTCAAGGTAGTAG
TACCAATGGAATGTTCCCAGGTGACAGCCCCCTTAACCTCAGTCCTCTCCAGTACAGTAATGCCTTTGAT
GTGTTTGCAGCCTATGGAGGCCTCAATGAGAAGTCTTTTGTAGATGGCTTGAATTTTAGCTTAAATAACA
TGCAGTATTCTAACCAGCAATTCCAGCCTGTTATGGCTAACTACCCAACTTTCTTGTACAAAGTGGTTGA
TATCCAGCACAGTGGCGGCCGCTCGAGTCTAGAGGGCCCGCGGTTCGAAACCAGCGGAGGCGGCGGAAGC
GGGGGAGGAGGCAGCGGCGGAGGCGGCAGCGGGGGCGGCGGAAGCGCTACCGGTAAGCCTATCCCTAACC
CTCTCCTCGGTCTCGATTCTACGCGTACCGGTATGGCTTCTAACTTTACTCAGTTCGTTCTCGTCGACAA
TGGCGGAACTGGCGACGTGACTGTCGCCCCAAGCAACTTCGCTAACGGGGTCGCTGAATGGATCAGCTCT
AACTCGCGATCACAGGCTTACAAAGTAACCTGTAGCGTTCGTCAGAGCTCTGCGCAGAATCGCAAATACA
CCATCAAAGTCGAGGTGCCTAAAGTGGCAACCCAGACTGTTGGTGGTGAAGAGCTTCCTGTAGCCGGATG
GAGATCTTACTTAAATATGGAACTAACCATTCCAATTTTCGCCACGAATTCCGACTGCGAGCTTATTGTT
AAGGCAATGCAAGGTCTCCTAAAAGATGGAAACCCGATTCCCTCGGCCATCGCGGCCAACTCCGGCATCT
ACGGAGGTGGAGGTGGATCTCGTACGGGTTAGTAATGAGTTTAAACCCGCTGATCAGCCTCGACTGTGCC
TTCTAGTTGCCAGCCATCTGTTGTTTGCCCCTCCCCCGTGCCTTCCTTGACCCTGGAAGGTGCCACTCCC
ACTGTCCTTTCCTAATAAAATGAGGAAATTGCATCGCATTGTCTGAGTAGGTGTCATTCTATTCTGGGGG
GTGGGGTGGGGCAGGACAGCAAGGGGGAGGATTGGGAAGACAATAGCAGGCATGCTGGGGATGCGGTGGG
CTCTATGGCTTCTGAGGCGGAAAGAACCAGCTGGGGCTCTAGGGGGTATCCCC
[124 nt withheld, positions 3274-3397]
C
[91 nt withheld, positions 3399-3489]
AGGGTGATGGTTCACGTACCTAGAAGTTCCTATTCCGAAGTTCCTATTCTCTAGAAAGTATAGGAACTTC
CTTGGCCAAAAAGCCTGAACTCACCGCGACGTCTGTCGAGAAGTTTCTGATCGAAAAGTTCGACAGCGTC
TCCGACCTGATGCAGCTCTCGGAGGGCGAAGAATCTCGTGCTTTCAGCTTCGATGTAGGAGGGCGTGGAT
ATGTCCTGCGGGTAAATAGCTGCGCCGATGGTTTCTACAAAGATCGTTATGTTTATCGGCACTTTGCATC
GGCCGCGCTCCCGATTCCGGAAGTGCTTGACATTGGGGAATTCAGCGAGAGCCTGACCTATTGCATCTCC
CGCCGTGCACAGGGTGTCACGTTGCAAGACCTGCCTGAAACCGAACTGCCCGCTGTTCTGCAGCCGGTCG
CGGAGGCCATGGATGCGATCGCTGCGGCCGATCTTAGCCAGACGAGCGGGTTCGGCCCATTCGGACCGCA
AGGAATCGGTCAATACACTACATGGCGTGATTTCATATGCGCGATTGCTGATCCCCATGTGTATCACTGG
CAAACTGTGATGGACGACACCGTCAGTGCGTCCGTCGCGCAGGCTCTCGATGAGCTGATGCTTTGGGCCG
AGGACTGCCCCGAAGTCCGGCACCTCGTGCACGCGGATTTCGGCTCCAACAATGTCCTGACGGACAATGG
CCGCATAACAGCGGTCATTGACTGGAGCGAGGCGATGTTCGGGGATTCCCAATACGAGGTCGCCAACATC
TTCTTCTGGAGGCCGTGGTTGGCTTGTATGGAGCAGCAGACGCGCTACTTCGAGCGGAGGCATCCGGAGC
TTGCAGGATCGCCGCGGCTCCGGGCGTATATGCTCCGCATTGGTCTTGACCAACTCTATCAGAGCTTGGT
TGACGGCAATTTCGATGATGCAGCTTGGGCGCAGGGTCGATGCGACGCAATCGTCCGATCCGGAGCCGGG
ACTGTCGGGCGTACACAAATCGCCCGCAGAAGCGCGGCCGTCTGGACCGATGGCTGTGTAGAAGTACTCG
CCGATAGTGGAAACCGACGCCCCAGCACTCGTCCGAGGGCAAAGGAATAGCACGTACTACGAGATTTCGA
TTCCACCGCCGCCTTCTATGAAAGGTTGGGCTTCGGAATCGTTTTCCGGGACGCCGGCTGGATGATCCTC
CAGCGCGGGGATCTCATGCTGGAGTTCTTCGCCCACCCCAACTTGTTTATTGCAGCTTATAATGGTTACA
AATAAAGCAATAGCATCACAAATTTCACAAATAAAGCATTTTTTTCACTGCATTCTAGTTGTGGTTTGTC
CAAACTCATCAATGTATCTTATCATGTCTGTATACCGTCGACCTCTAGCTAGAGCTTGGCGTAATCATGG
TCATAGCTGTTTCCTGTGTGAAATTGTTATCCGCTCACAATTCCACACAACATACGAGCCGGAAGCATAA
AGTGTAAAGCCTGGGGTGCCTAATGAGTGAGCTAACTCACATTAATTGCGTTGCGCTCACTGCCCGCTTT
CCAGTCGGGAAACCTGTCGTGCCAGCTGCATTAATGAATCGGCCAACGCGCGGGGAGAGGCGGTTTGCGT
ATTGGGCGCTCTTCCGCTTCCTCGCTCACTGACTCGCTGCGCTCGGTCGTTCGGCTGCGGCGAGCGGTAT
CAGCTCACTCAAAGGCGGTAATACGGTTATCCACAGAATCAGGGGATAACGCAGGAAAGAACATGTGAGC
AAAAGGCCAGCAAAAGGCCAGGAACCGTAAAAAGGCCGCGTTGCTGGCGTTTTTCCATAGGCTCCGCCCC
CCTGACGAGCATCACAAAAATCGACGCTCAAGTCAGAGGTGGCGAAACCCGACAGGACTATAAAGATACC
AGGCGTTTCCCCCTGGAAGCTCCCTCGTGCGCTCTCCTGTTCCGACCCTGCCGCTTACCGGATACCTGTC
CGCCTTTCTCCCTTCGGGAAGCGTGGCGCTTTCTCATAGCTCACGCTGTAGGTATCTCAGTTCGGTGTAG
GTCGTTCGCTCCAAGCTGGGCTGTGTGCACGAACCCCCCGTTCAGCCCGACCGCTGCGCCTTATCCGGTA
ACTATCGTCTTGAGTCCAACCCGGTAAGACACGACTTATCGCCACTGGCAGCAGCCACTGGTAACAGGAT
TAGCAGAGCGAGGTATGTAGGCGGTGCTACAGAGTTCTTGAAGTGGTGGCCTAACTACGGCTACACTAGA
AGAACAGTATTTGGTATCTGCGCTCTGCTGAAGCCAGTTACCTTCGGAAAAAGAGTTGGTAGCTCTTGAT
CCGGCAAACAAACCACCGCTGGTAGCGGTGGTTTTTTTGTTTGCAAGCAGCAGATTACGCGCAGAAAAAA
AGGATCTCAAGAAGATCCTTTGATCTTTTCTACGGGGTCTGACGCTCAGTGGAACGAAAACTCACGTTAA
GGGATTTTGGTCATGAGATTATCAAAAAGGATCTTCACCTAGATCCTTTTAAATTAAAAATGAAGTTTTA
AATCAATCTAAAGTATATATGAGTAAACTTGGTCTGACAGTTACCAATGCTTAATCAGTGAGGCACCTAT
CTCAGCGATCTGTCTATTTCGTTCATCCATAGTTGCCTGACTCCCCGTCGTGTAGATAACTACGATACGG
GAGGGCTTACCATCTGGCCCCAGTGCTGCAATGATACCGCGAGACCCACGCTCACCGGCTCCAGATTTAT
CAGCAATAAACCAGCCAGCCGGAAGGGCCGAGCGCAGAAGTGGTCCTGCAACTTTATCCGCCTCCATCCA
GTCTATTAATTGTTGCCGGGAAGCTAGAGTAAGTAGTTCGCCAGTTAATAGTTTGCGCAACGTTGTTGCC
ATTGCTACAGGCATCGTGGTGTCACGCTCGTCGTTTGGTATGGCTTCATTCAGCTCCGGTTCCCAACGAT
CAAGGCGAGTTACATGATCCCCCATGTTGTGCAAAAAAGCGGTTAGCTCCTTCGGTCCTCCGATCGTTGT
CAGAAGTAAGTTGGCCGCAGTGTTATCACTCATGGTTATGGCAGCACTGCATAATTCTCTTACTGTCATG
CCATCCGTAAGATGCTTTTCTGTGACTGGTGAGTACTCAACCAAGTCATTCTGAGAATAGTGTATGCGGC
GACCGAGTTGCTCTTGCCCGGCGTCAATACGGGATAATACCGCGCCACATAGCAGAACTTTAAAAGTGCT
CATCATTGGAAAACGTTCTTCGGGGCGAAAACTCTCAAGGATCTTACCGCTGTTGAGATCCAGTTCGATG
TAACCCACTCGTGCACCCAACTGATCTTCAGCATCTTTTACTTTCACCAGCGTTTCTGGGTGAGCAAAAA
CAGGAAGGCAAAATGCCGCAAAAAAGGGAATAAGGGCGACACGGAAATGTTGAATACTCATACTCTTCCT
TTTTCAATATTATTGAAGCATTTATCAGGGTTATTGTCTCATGAGCGGATACATATTTGAATGTATTTAG
AAAAATAAACAAATAGGGGTTCCGCGCACATTTCCCCGAAAAGTGCCACCTGACGTCGACGGATCGGGAG
ATCTCCCGATCCCCTATGGTGCACTCTCAGTACAATCTGCTCTGATGCCGCATAGTTAAGCCAGTATCTG
CTCCCTGCTTGTGTGTTGGAGGTCGCTGAGTAGTGCGCGAGCAAAATTTAAGCTACAACAAGGCAAGGCT
TGACCGACAATTGCATGAAGAATCTGCTTAGGGTTAGGCGTTTTGCGCTGCTTCGCGATGTACGGGCCAG
ATATACGCGTTGACATTGATTATTGACTAGGCTTTTGCAAAAAGCTTTGCAAAGATGGATAAAGTTTTAA
ACAGAGAGGAATCTTTGCAGCTAATGGACCTTCTAGGTCTTGAAAGGAGTGGGAATT
