>Addgene plasmid #156089 | TOB1 | depositor partial sequence | sequence record 301492 | Insert Sequence
ATGCAGCTTGAAATCCAAGTAGCACTAAATTTTATTATTTCGTATTTGTACAATAAGCTTCCCAGGAGAC
GTGTCAACATTTTTGGTGAAGAACTTGAAAGACTTCTTAAGAAGAAATATGAAGGGCACTGGTATCCTGA
AAAGCCATACAAAGGATCGGGGTTTAGATGTATACACATAGGGGAGAAAGTGGACCCAGTGATTGAACAA
GCATCCAAAGAGAGTGGTTTGGACATTGATGATGTTCGTGGCAATCTGCCACAGGATCTTAGTGTTTGGA
TCGACCCATTTGAGGTTTCTTACCAAATTGGTGAAAAGGGACCAGTGAAGGTGCTTTACGTGGATGATAA
TAATGAAAATGGATGTGAGTTGGATAAGGAGATCAAAAACAGCTTTAACCCAGAGGCCCAGGTTTTTATG
CCCATAAGTGACCCAGCCTCATCAGTGTCCAGCTCTCCATCGCCTCCTTTTGGTCACTCTGCTGCTGTAA
GCCCTACCTTCATGCCCCGGTCCACTCAGCCTTTAACCTTTACCACTGCCACTTTTGCTGCCACCAAGTT
CGGCTCTACCAAAATGAAGAATAGTGGCCGTAGCAACAAGGTTGCACGTACTTCTCCCATCAACCTCGGC
TTGAATGTGAATGACCTCTTGAAGCAGAAAGCCATCTCTTCCTCAATGCACTCTCTGTATGGGCTTGGCT
TGGGTAGCCAGCAGCAGCCACAGCAACAGCAGCAGCCAGCCCAGCCGCCACCGCCACCACCACCACCACA
GCAGCAACAACAGCAGAAAACCTCTGCTCTTTCTCCTAATGCCAAGGAATTTATTTTTCCTAATATGCAG
GGTCAAGGTAGTAGTACCAATGGAATGTTCCCAGGTGACAGCCCCCTTAACCTCAGTCCTCTCCAGTACA
GTAATGCCTTTGATGTGTTTGCAGCCTATGGAGGCCTCAATGAGAAGTCTTTTGTAGATGGCTTGAATTT
TAGCTTAAATAACATGCAGTATTCTAACCAGCAATTCCAGCCTGTTATGGCTAAC
